Addgene plasmid #175449: CD44I-c011
Purpose: Protein expression in bacterial cells (as inclusion bodies). CD44 Link module, M63-N178. Used for crystallography.
Depositing lab: Opher Gileadi. Depositing organization: University of Oxford.
Backbone
  Vector backbone: pNIC-CTH0
  Vector type: Bacterial Expression
Growth in bacteria
  Bacterial resistance: Kanamycin, 50 μg/mL
  Growth temperature: 37°C
  Growth strain: DH5alpha
  Copy number: High Copy
Gene/Insert
  Gene/Insert name: CD44 (alt name: CDW44|CSPG8|ECMR-III|HCELL|HUTCH-)
  Species: H. sapiens (human)
  Entrez Gene: CD44 (a.k.a. CDW44, CSPG8, ECM-III, ECMR-III, H-CAM, HCELL, HUTCH-1, HUTCH-I, Hermes-1, IN, LHR, MC56, MDU2, MDU3, MIC4, Pgp1)
  Cloning method: Ligation Independent Cloning
Terms and licenses: Academic/Nonprofit Terms; Industry Terms: Not Available to Industry
Depositor comments: Ligation-independent cloning 5' site GTACTTCCAATCCAT; 3' site TATCCACCTTTACT. Gileadi lab uses BL21(DE3)-R3-pRARE2 cells for expression.
How to cite: CD44I-c011 was a gift from Opher Gileadi (Addgene plasmid # 175449 ; http://n2t.net/addgene:175449 ; RRID:Addgene_175449)
