[The description below was written by a language model from this plasmid's Addgene catalogue record and pLannotate feature annotations shown in this document.]
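Description:
CD44I-c011 is a bacterial expression plasmid built on the pNIC-CTH0 backbone, a pET-style vector designed for ligation-independent cloning. It carries a fragment of human CD44 covering the Link module (residues M63 to N178), the hyaluronan-binding portion of the receptor's ectodomain. The automated annotation matched this coding region to a primate CD44 orthologue, but the catalogue entry lists the insert as human. The annotated CD44 match (about 490 nt) is somewhat longer than the stated residue range alone would need. The record does not explain the difference.

Expression is driven by a T7 promoter with an adjacent lac operator and the T7 gene 10 ribosome binding site, and it ends at a T7 terminator. A lacI gene on the plasmid supplies the repressor, so transcription is IPTG-inducible in hosts that provide T7 RNA polymerase. The depositor notes using a BL21(DE3) derivative with a rare-codon helper plasmid.

Downstream of the insert, the annotation detects short partial matches to FLAG and polyhistidine tag sequences, which would fit a C-terminal tag region in the backbone. The record does not say whether these are translated in frame with this insert. A short match to a T7 gene 10B-derived solubility tag lies just before the terminator and may simply be vector sequence.

Selection is by kanamycin through an aph(3')-Ia gene, and replication relies on a ColE1/pMB1-type origin. The catalogue describes the plasmid as high copy, although rop and bom elements are also present. The plasmid also contains an f1 origin and remnants of a tetracycline resistance gene. According to the depositor, the protein is produced as inclusion bodies in E. coli and was used for crystallography.
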