Features (pLannotate 1.2.2; 20 found; start..end, strand, type, name):
      1..19      +  promoter       T7 promoter: promoter for bacteriophage T7 RNA polymerase
     20..44      +  protein_bind   lac operator: The lac repressor binds to the lac operator to inhibit transcription in E. coli. This inhibition can be relieved by adding lactose or isopropyl-β-D-thiogalactopyranoside (IPTG). lac repressor encoded by lacI
     59..81      +  RBS            RBS: efficient ribosome binding site from bacteriophage T7 gene 10 (Olins and Rangwala, 1989)
     88..573     +  CDS            CD44 (fragment): CD44_PAPHA - Experimental evidence at protein level: Swiss-Prot protein existence level 1. Cell-surface receptor that plays a role in cell-cell interactions, cell adhesion and migration, helping them to sense and respond to changes in the tissue microenvironment. Participates thereby in a wide variety of cellular functions including the activation, recirculation and homing of T-lymphocytes, hematopoiesis, inflammation and response to bacterial infection. Engages, through its ectodomain, extracellular matrix components such as hyaluronan/HA, collagen, growth factors, cytokines or proteases and
    622..642     +  CDS            3xFLAG (fragment): three tandem FLAG® epitope tags
    692..709     +  CDS            9xHis (fragment): 9xHis affinity tag
    719..768     +  CDS            SET1 (fragment): solubility-enhancement tag derived from T7 phage gene 10B
    776..823     +  terminator     T7 terminator: transcription terminator for bacteriophage T7 RNA polymerase
    860..1288    +  rep_origin     f1 ori (sequence partly withheld): f1 bacteriophage origin of replication; arrow indicates direction of (+) strand synthesis
   1341..1398    +  promoter       AmpR promoter (fragment): bla
   1407..2222    -  CDS            KanR: aminoglycoside phosphotransferase; aph(3')-Ia; confers resistance to kanamycin in bacteria or G418 (Geneticin®) in eukaryotes
   2344..2932    +  rep_origin     ori: high-copy-number ColE1/pMB1/pBR322/pUC origin of replication
   3118..3257    -  misc_feature   bom: basis of mobility region from pBR322
   3359..3550    -  CDS            rop: Rop protein, which maintains plasmids at low copy number; rop
   3567..3947    +  CDS            YPB1_ECOLX: Protein predicted: Swiss-Prot protein existence level 4. From Escherichia coli.
   4019..4310    -  CDS            TcR (fragment): tetracycline efflux protein; tet; confers resistance to tetracycline
   4325..4346    -  protein_bind   CAP binding site: CAP binding activates transcription in the presence of cAMP. E. coli catabolite activator protein
   4359..5441    -  CDS            lacI: lac repressor; lacI; The lac repressor binds to the lac operator to inhibit transcription in E. coli. This inhibition can be relieved by adding lactose or isopropyl-β-D-thiogalactopyranoside (IPTG).
   5442..5519    -  promoter       lacI promoter: lacI
   5527..5806    -  CDS            TcR (fragment): tetracycline efflux protein; tet; confers resistance to tetracycline
>Addgene plasmid #175449 | CD44I-c011 | addgene full sequence | sequence record 353150 | Addgene NGS Result
TAATACGACTCACTATAGGGGAATTGTGAGCGGATAACAATTCCCCTCTAGAAATAATTTTGTTTAACCT
TAAGAAGGAGATATACTATGGCTATGGCGCAGATCGATTTGAATATAACCTGCCGCTTTGCAGGTGTATT
CCACGTGGAGAAAAATGGTCGCTACAGCATCTCTCGGACGGAGGCCGCTGACCTCTGCAAGGCTTTCAAT
AGCACCTTGCCCACAATGGCCCAGATGGAGAAAGCTCTGAGCATCGGATTTGAGACCTGCAGGTATGGGT
TCATAGAAGGGCATGTGGTGATTCCCCGGATCCACCCCAACTCCATCTGTGCAGCAAACAACACAGGGGT
GTACATCCTCACATCCAACACCTCCCAGTATGACACATATTGCTTCAATGCTTCAGCTCCACCTGAAGAA
GATTGTACATCAGTCACAGACCTGCCCAATGCCTTTGATGGACCAATTACCATAACTATTGTTAACCGTG
ATGGCACCCGCTATGTCCAGAAAGGAGAATACAGAACGAATCCTGAAGACATCTACCCCAGCAACCCTAC
TGATGATGACGTGTGAGCAGAGAACCTCTACTTCCAATCGCACCATCATCACCACCATTGATACAAGGAT
GACGACGATAAGTGAGGATCCGAATTCGAGCTCCGTCGACAAGCTTGCGGCCGCACTCGAGCACCACCAC
CACCACCACTGAGATCCGGCTGCTAACAAAGCCCGAAAGGAAGCTGAGTTGGCTGCTGCCACCGCTGAGC
AATAACTAGCATAACCCCTTGGGGCCTCTAAACGGGTCTTGAGGGGTTTTTTGCTGAAAGGAGGAACTAT
ATCCGGATTGGCGAATGGG
[124 nt withheld, positions 860-983]
C
[91 nt withheld, positions 985-1075]
A
[49 nt withheld, positions 1077-1125]
CCTTTGACGTTGGAGTCCACGTTCTTT
[37 nt withheld, positions 1153-1189]
ACCCTATCTCGGTCTATTCTTTTGATTTATAAGGGATTTTGCCGATTTCGGCCTATTGGTTAAAAAATGA
GCTGATTTAACAAAAATTTAACGCGAATTTTAACAAAATATTAACGCTTACAATTTAGGTGGCACTTTTC
GGGGAAATGTGCGCGGAACCCCTATTTGTTTATTTTTCTAAATACATTCAAATATGTATCCGCTCATGAA
TTAATTCTTAGAAAAACTCATCGAGCATCAAATGAAACTGCAATTTATTCATATCAGGATTATCAATACC
ATATTTTTGAAAAAGCCGTTTCTGTAATGAAGGAGAAAACTCACCGAGGCAGTTCCATAGGATGGCAAGA
TCCTGGTATCGGTCTGCGATTCCGACTCGTCCAACATCAATACAACCTATTAATTTCCCCTCGTCAAAAA
TAAGGTTATCAAGTGAGAAATCACCATGAGTGACGACTGAATCCGGTGAGAATGGCAAAAGTTTATGCAT
TTCTTTCCAGACTTGTTCAACAGGCCAGCCATTACGCTCGTCATCAAAATCACTCGCATCAACCAAACCG
TTATTCATTCGTGATTGCGCCTGAGCGAGACGAAATACGCGATCGCTGTTAAAAGGACAATTACAAACAG
GAATCGAATGCAACCGGCGCAGGAACACTGCCAGCGCATCAACAATATTTTCACCTGAATCAGGATATTC
TTCTAATACCTGGAATGCTGTTTTCCCGGGGATCGCAGTGGTGAGTAACCATGCATCATCAGGAGTACGG
ATAAAATGCTTGATGGTCGGAAGAGGCATAAATTCCGTCAGCCAGTTTAGTCTGACCATCTCATCTGTAA
CATCATTGGCAACGCTACCTTTGCCATGTTTCAGAAACAACTCTGGCGCATCGGGCTTCCCATACAATCG
ATAGATTGTCGCACCTGATTGCCCGACATTATCGCGAGCCCATTTATACCCATATAAATCAGCATCCATG
TTGGAATTTAATCGCGGCCTAGAGCAAGACGTTTCCCGTTGAATATGGCTCATAACACCCCTTGTATTAC
TGTTTATGTAAGCAGACAGTTTTATTGTTCATGACCAAAATCCCTTAACGTGAGTTTTCGTTCCACTGAG
CGTCAGACCCCGTAGAAAAGATCAAAGGATCTTCTTGAGATCCTTTTTTTCTGCGCGTAATCTGCTGCTT
GCAAACAAAAAAACCACCGCTACCAGCGGTGGTTTGTTTGCCGGATCAAGAGCTACCAACTCTTTTTCCG
AAGGTAACTGGCTTCAGCAGAGCGCAGATACCAAATACTGTCCTTCTAGTGTAGCCGTAGTTAGGCCACC
ACTTCAAGAACTCTGTAGCACCGCCTACATACCTCGCTCTGCTAATCCTGTTACCAGTGGCTGCTGCCAG
TGGCGATAAGTCGTGTCTTACCGGGTTGGACTCAAGACGATAGTTACCGGATAAGGCGCAGCGGTCGGGC
TGAACGGGGGGTTCGTGCACACAGCCCAGCTTGGAGCGAACGACCTACACCGAACTGAGATACCTACAGC
GTGAGCTATGAGAAAGCGCCACGCTTCCCGAAGGGAGAAAGGCGGACAGGTATCCGGTAAGCGGCAGGGT
CGGAACAGGAGAGCGCACGAGGGAGCTTCCAGGGGGAAACGCCTGGTATCTTTATAGTCCTGTCGGGTTT
CGCCACCTCTGACTTGAGCGTCGATTTTTGTGATGCTCGTCAGGGGGGCGGAGCCTATGGAAAAACGCCA
GCAACGCGGCCTTTTTACGGTTCCTGGCCTTTTGCTGGCCTTTTGCTCACATGTTCTTTCCTGCGTTATC
CCCTGATTCTGTGGATAACCGTATTACCGCCTTTGAGTGAGCTGATACCGCTCGCCGCAGCCGAACGACC
GAGCGCAGCGAGTCAGTGAGCGAGGAAGCGGAAGAGCGCCTGATGCGGTATTTTCTCCTTACGCATCTGT
GCGGTATTTCACACCGCAATGGTGCACTCTCAGTACAATCTGCTCTGATGCCGCATAGTTAAGCCAGTAT
ACACTCCGCTATCGCTACGTGACTGGGTCATGGCTGCGCCCCGACACCCGCCAACACCCGCTGACGCGCC
CTGACGGGCTTGTCTGCTCCCGGCATCCGCTTACAGACAAGCTGTGACCGTCTCCGGGAGCTGCATGTGT
CAGAGGTTTTCACCGTCATCACCGAAACGCGCGAGGCAGCTGCGGTAAAGCTCATCAGCGTGGTCGTGAA
GCGATTCACAGATGTCTGCCTGTTCATCCGCGTCCAGCTCGTTGAGTTTCTCCAGAAGCGTTAATGTCTG
GCTTCTGATAAAGCGGGCCATGTTAAGGGCGGTTTTTTCCTGTTTGGTCACTGATGCCTCCGTGTAAGGG
GGATTTCTGTTCATGGGGGTAATGATACCGATGAAACGAGAGAGGATGCTCACGATACGGGTTACTGATG
ATGAACATGCCCGGTTACTGGAACGTTGTGAGGGTAAACAACTGGCGGTATGGATGCGGCGGGACCAGAG
AAAAATCACTCAGGGTCAATGCCAGCGCTTCGTTAATACAGATGTAGGTGTTCCACAGGGTAGCCAGCAG
CATCCTGCGATGCAGATCCGGAACATAATGGTGCAGGGCGCTGACTTCCGCGTTTCCAGACTTTACGAAA
CACGGAAACCGAAGACCATTCATGTTGTTGCTCAGGTCGCAGACGTTTTGCAGCAGCAGTCGCTTCACGT
TCGCTCGCGTATCGGTGATTCATTCTGCTAACCAGTAAGGCAACCCCGCCAGCCTAGCCGGGTCCTCAAC
GACAGGAGCACGATCATGCGCACCCGTGGGGCCGCCATGCCGGCGATAATGGCCTGCTTCTCGCCGAAAC
GTTTGGTGGCGGGACCAGTGACGAAGGCTTGAGCGAGGGCGTGCAAGATTCCGAATACCGCAAGCGACAG
GCCGATCATCGTCGCGCTCCAGCGAAAGCGGTCCTCGCCGAAAATGACCCAGAGCGCTGCCGGCACCTGT
CCTACGAGTTGCATGATAAAGAAGACAGTCATAAGTGCGGCGACGATAGTCATGCCCCGCGCCCACCGGA
AGGAGCTGACTGGGTTGAAGGCTCTCAAGGGCATCGGTCGAGATCCCGGTGCCTAATGAGTGAGCTAACT
TACATTAATTGCGTTGCGCTCACTGCCCGCTTTCCAGTCGGGAAACCTGTCGTGCCAGCTGCATTAATGA
ATCGGCCAACGCGCGGGGAGAGGCGGTTTGCGTATTGGGCGCCAGGGTGGTTTTTCTTTTCACCAGTGAG
ACGGGCAACAGCTGATTGCCCTTCACCGCCTGGCCCTGAGAGAGTTGCAGCAAGCGGTCCACGCTGGTTT
GCCCCAGCAGGCGAAAATCCTGTTTGATGGTGGTTAACGGCGGGATATAACATGAGCTGTCTTCGGTATC
GTCGTATCCCACTACCGAGATATCCGCACCAACGCGCAGCCCGGACTCGGTAATGGCGCGCATTGCGCCC
AGCGCCATCTGATCGTTGGCAACCAGCATCGCAGTGGGAACGATGCCCTCATTCAGCATTTGCATGGTTT
GTTGAAAACCGGACATGGCACTCCAGTCGCCTTCCCGTTCCGCTATCGGCTGAATTTGATTGCGAGTGAG
ATATTTATGCCAGCCAGCCAGACGCAGACGCGCCGAGACAGAACTTAATGGGCCCGCTAACAGCGCGATT
TGCTGGTGACCCAATGCGACCAGATGCTCCACGCCCAGTCGCGTACCGTCTTCATGGGAGAAAATAATAC
TGTTGATGGGTGTCTGGTCAGAGACATCAAGAAATAACGCCGGAACATTAGTGCAGGCAGCTTCCACAGC
AATGGCATCCTGGTCATCCAGCGGATAGTTAATGATCAGCCCACTGACGCGTTGCGCGAGAAGATTGTGC
ACCGCCGCTTTACAGGCTTCGACGCCGCTTCGTTCTACCATCGACACCACCACGCTGGCACCCAGTTGAT
CGGCGCGAGATTTAATCGCCGCGACAATTTGCGACGGCGCGTGCAGGGCCAGACTGGAGGTGGCAACGCC
AATCAGCAACGACTGTTTGCCCGCCAGTTGTTGTGCCACGCGGTTGGGAATGTAATTCAGCTCCGCCATC
GCCGCTTCCACTTTTTCCCGCGTTTTCGCAGAAACGTGGCTGGCCTGGTTCACCACGCGGGAAACGGTCT
GATAAGAGACACCGGCATACTCTGCGACATCGTATAACGTTACTGGTTTCACATTCACCACCCTGAATTG
ACTCTCTTCCGGGCGCTATCATGCCATACCGCGAAAGGTTTTGCGCCATTCGATGGTGTCCGGGATCTCG
ACGCTCTCCCTTATGCGACTCCTGCATTAGGAAGCAGCCCAGTAGTAGGTTGAGGCCGTTGAGCACCGCC
GCCGCAAGGAATGGTGCATGCAAGGAGATGGCGCCCAACAGTCCCCCGGCCACGGGGCCTGCCACCATAC
CCACGCCGAAACAAGCGCTCATGAGCCCGAAGTGGCGAGCCCGATCTTCCCCATCGGTGATGTCGGCGAT
ATAGGCGCCAGCAACCGCACCTGTGGCGCCGGTGATGCCGGCCACGATGCGTCCGGCGTAGAGGATCGAG
ATCTCGATCCCGCGAAAT
