>Addgene plasmid #175449 | CD44I-c011 | depositor partial sequence | sequence record 340339 | Coding sequence (including tags)
ATGGCTATGGCGCAGATCGATTTGAATATAACCTGCCGCTTTGCAGGTGTATTCCACGTGGAGAAAAATG
GTCGCTACAGCATCTCTCGGACGGAGGCCGCTGACCTCTGCAAGGCTTTCAATAGCACCTTGCCCACAAT
GGCCCAGATGGAGAAAGCTCTGAGCATCGGATTTGAGACCTGCAGGTATGGGTTCATAGAAGGGCATGTG
GTGATTCCCCGGATCCACCCCAACTCCATCTGTGCAGCAAACAACACAGGGGTGTACATCCTCACATCCA
ACACCTCCCAGTATGACACATATTGCTTCAATGCTTCAGCTCCACCTGAAGAAGATTGTACATCAGTCAC
AGACCTGCCCAATGCCTTTGATGGACCAATTACCATAACTATTGTTAACCGTGATGGCACCCGCTATGTC
CAGAAAGGAGAATACAGAACGAATCCTGAAGACATCTACCCCAGCAACCCTACTGATGATGACGTGTGA
